Addgene plasmid #51859: ULBP3-bio-His
Purpose: Expresses full-length NKG2D ligand 3 precursor ectodomain in mammalian cells. C-terminal rat Cd4d3+4 tag, biotinylation sequence and His tag.
Depositing lab: Gavin Wright. Depositing organization: Wellcome Sanger Institute. Publication: A human platelet receptor protein microarray identifies FcepsilonR1alpha as an activating PEAR1 ligand. Sun Y, Vandenbriele C, Kauskot A, Verhamme P, Hoylaerts MF, Wright GJ. Mol Cell Proteomics. 2015 Feb 23. pii: mcp.M114.046946. 10.1074/mcp.M114.046946 PubMed 25713122.
Backbone
  Vector backbone: pTT3
  Backbone manufacturer: Yves Durocher, NRC
  Backbone size w/o insert (bp): 6618
  Total vector size (bp): 7286
  Modifications to backbone: Rat CD4 d3+4, enzymatic biotinylation sequence, linker and His tag (CD4d3+4-BioLHis).
  Vector type: Mammalian Expression
Growth in bacteria
  Bacterial resistance: Ampicillin, 100 μg/mL
  Growth temperature: 37°C
  Growth strain: Top10
  Copy number: High Copy
Gene/Insert
  Gene/Insert name: ULBP3 (alt name: NKG2D ligand 3 precursor)
  Species: H. sapiens (human)
  Insert size (bp): 668
  Entrez Gene: ULBP3 (a.k.a. N2DL-3, NKG2DL3, RAET1N)
  Promoter: CMV
  Tag / fusion protein: rat CD4 d3+4 (C terminal on backbone); enzymatic biotinylation sequence (C terminal on backbone); His tag (C terminal on backbone)
  Cloning method: Restriction Enzyme; 5′ cloning site NotI (not destroyed); 3′ cloning site AscI (not destroyed)
  Sequencing primers: 5′ CMV-fwd
Resource information
  A portion of this plasmid was derived from a plasmid made by: Insert was chemically synthesised.
Terms and licenses: Academic/Nonprofit Terms; Industry Terms: Not Available to Industry
Depositor comments: Article ref 89
How to cite: ULBP3-bio-His was a gift from Gavin Wright (Addgene plasmid # 51859 ; http://n2t.net/addgene:51859 ; RRID:Addgene_51859)
