[The description below was written by a language model from this plasmid's Addgene catalogue record and pLannotate feature annotations shown in this document.]
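Description:
ULBP3-bio-His is a mammalian expression plasmid built on the pTT3 backbone for producing the extracellular domain of human ULBP3 (NKG2D ligand 3, also called RAET1N) as a tagged recombinant protein. It is a 7,286 bp high-copy plasmid propagated in E. coli through a ColE1/pUC-type origin and selected with ampicillin via the β-lactamase gene. The backbone also carries a fragment of the Epstein-Barr virus oriP, which in pTT-type vectors supports episomal maintenance and enhanced expression in cells supplying EBNA1. Remnants of lac regulatory elements are also annotated and appear to be cloning-vector leftovers.

Expression is driven by the CMV immediate-early enhancer and promoter. This is followed by adenovirus-derived leader and splice sequences and a chimeric intron fragment, which generally improve transcript processing and translation. The annotated hit to adenoviral preterminal protein on the opposite strand most likely reflects this adenoviral leader region rather than a functional gene. The chemically synthesised ULBP3 ectodomain insert of about 670 bp sits between retained NotI and AscI sites. A short fragment annotated as a mouse immunoglobulin heavy chain signal sequence lies just upstream, although the record does not say whether this or the native leader directs secretion. The ectodomain is fused in frame at its C terminus to rat CD4 domains 3 and 4, then to a peptide substrate for enzymatic biotinylation, a linker and a His tag. The feature table does not separately annotate the biotinylation sequence or the His tag. A rabbit β-globin polyadenylation signal terminates the transcript.

The tag arrangement allows His-based purification, detection through the CD4 domains, and oriented capture on streptavidin surfaces after biotinylation. The associated publication used ectodomain constructs of this type in a protein microarray screen for receptor–ligand interactions.
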