Features (pLannotate 1.2.2; 19 found; start..end, strand, type, name):
    713..768     +  polyA_signal   β-globin poly(A) signal: rabbit β-globin polyadenylation signal (Gil and Proudfoot, 1987)
   1282..2963    -  rep_origin     oriP (fragment): Epstein-Barr virus oriP replication origin (Yates et al., 2000)
   3090..3194    +  promoter       AmpR promoter: bla
   3195..4055    +  CDS            AmpR: β-lactamase; bla; confers resistance to ampicillin, carbenicillin, and related antibiotics
   4226..4814    +  rep_origin     ori: high-copy-number ColE1/pMB1/pBR322/pUC origin of replication
   4997..5089    +  CDS            lacI (fragment): lac repressor; lacI; The lac repressor binds to the lac operator to inhibit transcription in E. coli. This inhibition can be relieved by adding lactose or isopropyl-β-D-thiogalactopyranoside (IPTG).
   5102..5123    +  protein_bind   CAP binding site: CAP binding activates transcription in the presence of cAMP. E. coli catabolite activator protein
   5138..5168    +  promoter       lac promoter: promoter for the E. coli lac operon
   5176..5192    +  protein_bind   lac operator: The lac repressor binds to the lac operator to inhibit transcription in E. coli. This inhibition can be relieved by adding lactose or isopropyl-β-D-thiogalactopyranoside (IPTG). lac repressor encoded by lacI
   5262..5278    +  promoter       tet promoter (fragment): E. coli promoter for tetracycline efflux protein gene
   5288..5313    -  CDS            bla(M) (fragment): β-lactamase lacking the signal sequence; bla(M); allows cytosolic expression of β-lactamase
   5487..5866    +  enhancer       CMV enhancer: human cytomegalovirus immediate early enhancer
   5868..6067    +  promoter       CMV promoter: human cytomegalovirus (CMV) immediate early promoter
   6135..6173    +  misc_feature   Ad SA (fragment): adenovirus major late transcript splice acceptor (Friedrich and Soriano, 1991)
   6206..6415    -  CDS            PTP (fragment): TERM_ADE02 - Experimental evidence at protein level: Swiss-Prot protein existence level 1. Protein covalently bound to the viral DNA that acts as a primer for viral genomic replication by DNA strand displacement. Assembles on the viral origin of replication in an initiation complex with viral polymerase, DBP, host NFIA and host POU2F1/OCT1. During initiation, the polymerase covalently couples the first dCTP with Ser- 580 of pTP. The terminal protein stimulates the template activity over 20 fold compared to protein-free templates. Neo-synthesized viral genomes are linked to two preterminal prot
   6446..6535    +  intron         chimeric intron (fragment): chimera between introns from adenovirus and immunoglobulin heavy chain genes
   6554..6600    +  CDS            IgH signal sequence (fragment): signal sequence from the mouse immunoglobulin heavy chain variable region
   6631..7281    +  CDS            ULBP3 (fragment): ULBP3_HUMAN - Also known as N2DL3, RAET1N. Experimental evidence at protein level: Swiss-Prot protein existence level 1. Binds and activates the KLRK1/NKG2D receptor, mediating natural killer cell cytotoxicity. From Homo sapiens (Human).
   7279..553     +  CDS            Cd4 (fragment) (across the origin): CD4_RAT - Experimental evidence at protein level: Swiss-Prot protein existence level 1. Integral membrane glycoprotein that plays an essential role in the immune response and serves multiple functions in responses against both external and internal offenses. In T-cells, functions primarily as a coreceptor for MHC class II molecule:peptide complex. The antigens presented by class II peptides are derived from extracellular proteins while class I peptides are derived from cytosolic proteins. Interacts simultaneously with the T-cell receptor (TCR) and the MHC class II presented by antigen presenti
>Addgene plasmid #51859 | ULBP3-bio-His | depositor full sequence | sequence record 79747 | ULBP3-bio-His sequence 7286 bps
GTCGACCTCCATCACGGCCTATAAGAGTGAGGGGGAGTCAGCGGAGTTCTCCTTCCCACTCAACCTTGGA
GAGGAAAGCCTGCAGGGAGAGTTGAGATGGAAGGCAGAGAAGGCTCCTTCTTCCCAGTCCTGGATCACCT
TCTCCCTAAAGAACCAAAAGGTGTCTGTGCAGAAGTCTACTAGCAACCCCAAGTTCCAGCTGTCCGAAAC
GCTCCCACTCACCCTTCAGATACCCCAGGTCTCCCTTCAGTTTGCTGGTTCTGGCAACCTGACCCTGACT
CTGGACAGAGGGATACTGTATCAGGAAGTGAACCTGGTGGTGATGAAAGTGACTCAGCCCGACAGCAACA
CTTTGACCTGTGAGGTGATGGGACCCACCTCACCCAAGATGAGACTGATCTTGAAGCAGGAGAATCAGGA
GGCCAGGGTCTCCAGGCAGGAGAAAGTGATTCAAGTGCAGGCCCCTGAAGCAGGGGTGTGGCAATGTCTA
CTGAGTGAAGGTGAAGAGGTCAAGATGGACTCCAAGATCCAGGTTTTATCCAAAGGGTTGAATTCCGGCA
GCCTGCACCACATCCTGGACGCCCAGAAGATGCTGTGGAACCACAGGGACAGGAACCTGCCTCCTCTGGC
CCCTCTGGGCCCCCACCACCATCACCACCATTGAGTCTAGACACGTGATTAATTAAGGATCCCCCGACCT
CGACCTCTGGCTAATAAAGGAAATTTATTTTCATTGCAATAGTGTGTTGGAATTTTTTGTGTCTCTCACT
CGGAAGGACATATGGGAGGGCAAATCATTTGGTCGAGATCCCTCGGAGATCTCTAGCTAGAGGATCGATC
CCCGCCCCGGACGAACTAAACCTGACTACGACATCTCTGCCCCTTCTTCGCGGGGCAGTGCATGTAATCC
CTTCAGTTGGTTGGTACAACTTGCCAACTGGGCCCTGTTCCACATGTGACACGGGGGGGGACCAAACACA
AAGGGGTTCTCTGACTGTAGTTGACATCCTTATAAATGGATGTGCACATTTGCCAACACTGAGTGGCTTT
CATCCTGGAGCAGACTTTGCAGTCTGTGGACTGCAACACAACATTGCCTTTATGTGTAACTCTTGGCTGA
AGCTCTTACACCAATGCTGGGGGACATGTACCTCCCAGGGGCCCAGGAAGACTACGGGAGGCTACACCAA
CGTCAATCAGAGGGGCCTGTGTAGCTACCGATAAGCGGACCCTCAAGAGGGCATTAGCAATAGTGTTTAT
AAGGCCCCCTTGTTAACCCTAAACGGGTAGCATATGCTTCCCGGGTAGTAGTATATACTATCCAGACTAA
CCCTAATTCAATAGCATATGTTACCCAACGGGAAGCATATGCTATCGAATTAGGGTTAGTAAAAGGGTCC
TAAGGAACAGCGATATCTCCCACCCCATGAGCTGTCACGGTTTTATTTACATGGGGTCAGGATTCCACGA
GGGTAGTGAACCATTTTAGTCACAAGGGCAGTGGCTGAAGATCAAGGAGCGGGCAGTGAACTCTCCTGAA
TCTTCGCCTGCTTCTTCATTCTCCTTCGTTTAGCTAATAGAATAACTGCTGAGTTGTGAACAGTAAGGTG
TATGTGAGGTGCTCGAAAACAAGGTTTCAGGTGACGCCCCCAGAATAAAATTTGGACGGGGGGTTCAGTG
GTGGCATTGTGCTATGACACCAATATAACCCTCACAAACCCCTTGGGCAATAAATACTAGTGTAGGAATG
AAACATTCTGAATATCTTTAACAATAGAAATCCATGGGGTGGGGACAAGCCGTAAAGACTGGATGTCCAT
CTCACACGAATTTATGGCTATGGGCAACACATAATCCTAGTGCAATATGATACTGGGGTTATTAAGATGT
GTCCCAGGCAGGGACCAAGACAGGTGAACCATGTTGTTACACTCTATTTGTAACAAGGGGAAAGAGAGTG
GACGCCGACAGCAGCGGACTCCACTGGTTGTCTCTAACACCCCCGAAAATTAAACGGGGCTCCACGCCAA
TGGGGCCCATAAACAAAGACAAGTGGCCACTCTTTTTTTTGAAATTGTGGAGTGGGGGCACGCGTCAGCC
CCCACACGCCGCCCTGCGGTTTTGGACTGTAAAATAAGGGTGTAATAACTTGGCTGATTGTAACCCCGCT
AACCACTGCGGTCAAACCACTTGCCCACAAAACCACTAATGGCACCCCGGGGAATACCTGCATAAGTAGG
TGGGCGGGCCAAGATAGGGGCGCGATTGCTGCGATCTGGAGGACAAATTACACACACTTGCGCCTGAGCG
CCAAGCACAGGGTTGTTGGTCCTCATATTCACGAGGTCGCTGAGAGCACGGTGGGCTAATGTTGCCATGG
GTAGCATATACTACCCAAATATCTGGATAGCATATGCTATCCTAATCTATATCTGGGTAGCATAGGCTAT
CCTAATCTATATCTGGGTAGCATATGCTATCCTAATCTATATCTGGGTAGTATATGCTATCCTAATTTAT
ATCTGGGTAGCATAGGCTATCCTAATCTATATCTGGGTAGCATATGCTATCCTAATCTATATCTGGGTAG
TATATGCTATCCTAATCTGTATCCGGGTAGCATATGCTATCCTAATAGAGATTAGGGTAGTATATGCTAT
CCTAATTTATATCTGGGTAGCATATACTACCCAAATATCTGGATAGCATATGCTATCCTAATCTATATCT
GGGTAGCATATGCTATCCTAATCTATATCTGGGTAGCATAGGCTATCCTAATCTATATCTGGGTAGCATA
TGCTATCCTAATCTATATCTGGGTAGTATATGCTATCCTAATTTATATCTGGGTAGCATAGGCTATCCTA
ATCTATATCTGGGTAGCATATGCTATCCTAATCTATATCTGGGTAGTATATGCTATCCTAATCTGTATCC
GGGTAGCATATGCTATCCTCATGATAAGCTGTCAAACATGAGAATTTTCTTGAAGACGAAAGGGCCTCGT
GATACGCCTATTTTTATAGGTTAATGTCATGATAATAATGGTTTCTTAGACGTCAGGTGGCACTTTTCGG
GGAAATGTGCGCGGAACCCCTATTTGTTTATTTTTCTAAATACATTCAAATATGTATCCGCTCATGAGAC
AATAACCCTGATAAATGCTTCAATAATATTGAAAAAGGAAGAGTATGAGTATTCAACATTTCCGTGTCGC
CCTTATTCCCTTTTTTGCGGCATTTTGCCTTCCTGTTTTTGCTCACCCAGAAACGCTGGTGAAAGTAAAA
GATGCTGAAGATCAGTTGGGTGCACGAGTGGGTTACATCGAACTGGATCTCAACAGCGGTAAGATCCTTG
AGAGTTTTCGCCCCGAAGAACGTTTTCCAATGATGAGCACTTTTAAAGTTCTGCTATGTGGCGCGGTATT
ATCCCGTGTTGACGCCGGGCAAGAGCAACTCGGTCGCCGCATACACTATTCTCAGAATGACTTGGTTGAG
TACTCACCAGTCACAGAAAAGCATCTTACGGATGGCATGACAGTAAGAGAATTATGCAGTGCTGCCATAA
CCATGAGTGATAACACTGCGGCCAACTTACTTCTGACAACGATCGGAGGACCGAAGGAGCTAACCGCTTT
TTTGCACAACATGGGGGATCATGTAACTCGCCTTGATCGTTGGGAACCGGAGCTGAATGAAGCCATACCA
AACGACGAGCGTGACACCACGATGCCTGCAGCAATGGCAACAACGTTGCGCAAACTATTAACTGGCGAAC
TACTTACTCTAGCTTCCCGGCAACAATTAATAGACTGGATGGAGGCGGATAAAGTTGCAGGACCACTTCT
GCGCTCGGCCCTTCCGGCTGGCTGGTTTATTGCTGATAAATCTGGAGCCGGTGAGCGTGGGTCTCGCGGT
ATCATTGCAGCACTGGGGCCAGATGGTAAGCCCTCCCGTATCGTAGTTATCTACACGACGGGGAGTCAGG
CAACTATGGATGAACGAAATAGACAGATCGCTGAGATAGGTGCCTCACTGATTAAGCATTGGTAACTGTC
AGACCAAGTTTACTCATATATACTTTAGATTGATTTAAAACTTCATTTTTAATTTAAAAGGATCTAGGTG
AAGATCCTTTTTGATAATCTCATGACCAAAATCCCTTAACGTGAGTTTTCGTTCCACTGAGCGTCAGACC
CCGTAGAAAAGATCAAAGGATCTTCTTGAGATCCTTTTTTTCTGCGCGTAATCTGCTGCTTGCAAACAAA
AAAACCACCGCTACCAGCGGTGGTTTGTTTGCCGGATCAAGAGCTACCAACTCTTTTTCCGAAGGTAACT
GGCTTCAGCAGAGCGCAGATACCAAATACTGTTCTTCTAGTGTAGCCGTAGTTAGGCCACCACTTCAAGA
ACTCTGTAGCACCGCCTACATACCTCGCTCTGCTAATCCTGTTACCAGTGGCTGCTGCCAGTGGCGATAA
GTCGTGTCTTACCGGGTTGGACTCAAGACGATAGTTACCGGATAAGGCGCAGCGGTCGGGCTGAACGGGG
GGTTCGTGCACACAGCCCAGCTTGGAGCGAACGACCTACACCGAACTGAGATACCTACAGCGTGAGCTAT
GAGAAAGCGCCACGCTTCCCGAAGGGAGAAAGGCGGACAGGTATCCGGTAAGCGGCAGGGTCGGAACAGG
AGAGCGCACGAGGGAGCTTCCAGGGGGAAACGCCTGGTATCTTTATAGTCCTGTCGGGTTTCGCCACCTC
TGACTTGAGCGTCGATTTTTGTGATGCTCGTCAGGGGGGCGGAGCCTATGGAAAAACGCCAGCAACGCGG
CCTTTTTACGGTTCCTGGCCTTTTGCTGGCCTTTTGCTCACATGTTCTTTCCTGCGTTATCCCCTGATTC
TGTGGATAACCGTATTACCGCCTTTGAGTGAGCTGATACCGCTCGCCGCAGCCGAACGACCGAGCGCAGC
GAGTCAGTGAGCGAGGAAGCGGAAGAGCGCCCAATACGCAAACCGCCTCTCCCCGCGCGTTGGCCGATTC
ATTAATGCAGCTGGCACGACAGGTTTCCCGACTGGAAAGCGGGCAGTGAGCGCAACGCAATTAATGTGAG
TTAGCTCACTCATTAGGCACCCCAGGCTTTACACTTTATGCTTCCGGCTCGTATGTTGTGTGGAATTGTG
AGCGGATAACAATTTCACACAGGAAACAGCTATGACCATGATTACGCCAAGCTCTAGCTAGAGGTCGACC
AATTCTCATGTTTGACAGCTTATCATCGCAGATCCGGGCAACGTTGTTGCCATTGCTGCAGGCGCAGAAC
TGGTAGGTATGGAAGATCTATACATTGAATCAATATTGGCAATTAGCCATATTAGTCATTGGTTATATAG
CATAAATCAATATTGGCTATTGGCCATTGCATACGTTGTATCTATATCATAATATGTACATTTATATTGG
CTCATGTCCAATATGACCGCCATGTTGACATTGATTATTGACTAGTTATTAATAGTAATCAATTACGGGG
TCATTAGTTCATAGCCCATATATGGAGTTCCGCGTTACATAACTTACGGTAAATGGCCCGCCTGGCTGAC
CGCCCAACGACCCCCGCCCATTGACGTCAATAATGACGTATGTTCCCATAGTAACGCCAATAGGGACTTT
CCATTGACGTCAATGGGTGGAGTATTTACGGTAAACTGCCCACTTGGCAGTACATCAAGTGTATCATATG
CCAAGTCCGCCCCCTATTGACGTCAATGACGGTAAATGGCCCGCCTGGCATTATGCCCAGTACATGACCT
TACGGGACTTTCCTACTTGGCAGTACATCTACGTATTAGTCATCGCTATTACCATGGTGATGCGGTTTTG
GCAGTACACCAATGGGCGTGGATAGCGGTTTGACTCACGGGGATTTCCAAGTCTCCACCCCATTGACGTC
AATGGGAGTTTGTTTTGGCACCAAAATCAACGGGACTTTCCAAAATGTCGTAATAACCCCGCCCCGTTGA
CGCAAATGGGCGGTAGGCGTGTACGGTGGGAGGTCTATATAAGCAGAGCTCGTTTAGTGAACCGTCAGAT
CCTCACTCTCTTCCGCATCGCTGTCTGCGAGGGCCAGCTGTTGGGCTCGCGGTTGAGGACAAACTCTTCG
CGGTCTTTCCAGTACTCTTGGATCGGAAACCCGTCGGCCTCCGAACGGTACTCCGCCACCGAGGGACCTG
AGCGAGTCCGCATCGACCGGATCGGAAAACCTCTCGAGAAAGGCGTCTAACCAGTCACAGTCGCAAGGTA
GGCTGAGCACCGTGGCGGGCGGCAGCGGGTGGCGGTCGGGGTTGTTTCTGGCGGAGGTGCTGCTGATGAT
GTAATTAAAGTAGGCGGTCTTGAGACGGCGGATGGTCGAGGTGAGGTGTGGCAGGCTTGAGATCCAGCTG
TTGGGGTGAGTACTCCCTCTCAAAAGCGGGCATTACTTCTGCGCTAAGATTGTCAGTTTCCAAAAACGAG
GAGGATTTGATATTCACCTGGCCCGATCTGGCCATACACTTGAGTGACAATGACATCCACTTTGCCTTTC
TCTCCACAGGTGTCCACTCCCAGGTCCAAGTTTAAACTGCGGCCGCCACCATGGCTGCTGCCGCCAGCCC
TGCCATTCTGCCCAGACTGGCCATCCTGCCCTATCTGCTGTTCGATTGGAGCGGCACCGGCAGAGCCGAT
GCCCACAGCCTGTGGTACAACTTCACCATCATCCATCTGCCCCGGCACGGCCAGCAGTGGTGCGAGGTGC
AGAGCCAGGTGGACCAGAAGAACTTCCTGAGCTACGACTGCGGCAGCGACAAGGTGCTGTCCATGGGCCA
CCTGGAAGAACAGCTGTACGCCACCGACGCCTGGGGCAAGCAGCTGGAAATGCTGCGGGAAGTGGGCCAG
CGGCTGAGACTGGAACTGGCCGACACCGAGCTGGAAGATTTCACCCCCAGCGGCCCACTGACACTCCAGG
TCCGGATGAGCTGCGAGTGCGAGGCCGACGGCTACATCAGAGGCAGCTGGCAGTTCAGCTTCGACGGCCG
GAAGTTCCTGCTGTTTGACAGCAACAACCGGAAGTGGACCGTGGTGCACGCTGGCGCCAGACGGATGAAA
GAGAAGTGGGAGAAGGACAGCGGCCTGACCACCTTCTTCAAGATGGTGTCCATGCGGGACTGCAAGAGCT
GGCTGCGGGACTTCCTGATGCACCGGAAGAAGCGGCTGGAACCTACCGCCCCTCCTACCATGGCCCCTGG
CGCGCC
