>Addgene plasmid #51859 | ULBP3-bio-His | addgene partial sequence | sequence record 94638 | pMT2-F 5'-TTGCCTTTCTCTCCACAGGT-3'
ACTGCGGCCGCCACCATGGCTGCTGCCGCCAGCCCTGCCATTCTGCCCAGACTGGCCATCCTGCCCTATC
TGCTGTTCGATTGGAGCGGCACCGGCAGAGCCGATGCCCACAGCCTGTGGTACAACTTCACCATCATCCA
TCTGCCCCGGCACGGCCAGCAGTGGTGCGAGGTGCAGAGCCAGGTGGACCAGAAGAACTTCCTGAGCTAC
GACTGCGGCAGCGACAAGGTGCTGTCCATGGGCCACCTGGAAGAACAGCTGTACGCCACCGACGCCTGGG
GCAAGCAGCTGGAAATGCTGCGGGAAGTGGGCCAGCGGCTGAGACTGGAACTGGCCGACACCGAGCTGGA
AGATTTCACCCCCAGCGGCCCACTGACACTCCAGGTCCGGATGAGCTGCGAGTGCGAGGCCGACGGCTAC
ATCAGAGGCAGCTGGCAGTTCAGCTTCGACGGCCGGAAGTTCCTGCTGTTTGACAGCAACAACCGGAAGT
GGACCGTGGTGCACGCTGGCGCCAGACGGATGAAAGAGAAGTGGGAGAAGGACAGCGGCCTGACCACCTT
CTTCAAGATGGTGTCCATGCGGGACTGCAAGAGCTGGCTGCGGGACTTCCTGATGCACCGGAAGAAGCGG
CTGGAACCTACCGCCCCTCCTACCATGGCCCCTGGCGCGCCGTCGACCTCCATCACGGCCTATAAGAGTG
AGGGGGAGTCAGCGGAGTTCTCCTTCCCACTCAACCTTGGAGAGGAAAGCCTGCAGGGAGAGTTGAGATG
GAAGGCAGAGAAGGCTCCTTCTTCCCAGTCCTGGATCACCTTCTCCCTAAAGAACCAA
