>Addgene plasmid #51859 | ULBP3-bio-His | addgene partial sequence | sequence record 94842 | rb_glob_PA_term-R 5'-CCCATATGTCCTTCCGAGTG-3'
ATAAATTTCCTTTATTAGCCAGAGGTCGAGGTCGGGGGATCCTTAATTAATCACGTGTCTAGACTCAATG
GTGGTGATGGTGGTGGGGGCCCAGAGGGGCCAGAGGAGGCAGGTTCCTGTCCCTGTGGTTCCACAGCATC
TTCTGGGCGTCCAGGATGTGGTGCAGGCTGCCGGAATTCAACCCTTTGGATAAAACCTGGATCTTGGAGT
CCATCTTGACCTCTTCACCTTCACTCAGTAGACATTGCCACACCCCTGCTTCAGGGGCCTGCACTTGAAT
CACTTTCTCCTGCCTGGAGACCCTGGCCTCCTGATTCTCCTGCTTCAAGATCAGTCTCATCTTGGGTGAG
GTGGGTCCCATCACCTCACAGGTCAAAGTGTTGCTGTCGGGCTGAGTCACTTTCATCACCACCAGGTTCA
CTTCCTGATACAGTATCCCTCTGTCCAGAGTCAGGGTCAGGTTGCCAGAACCAGCAAACTGAAGGGAGAC
CTGGGGTATCTGAAGGGTGAGTGGGAGCGTTTCGGACAGCTGGAACTTGGGGTTGCTAGTAGACTTCTGC
ACAGACACCTTTTGGTTCTTTAGGGAGAAGGTGATCCAGGACTGGGAAGAAGGAGCCTTCTCTGCCTTCC
ATCTCAACTCTCCCTGCAGGCTTTCCTCTCCAAGGTTGAGTGGGAAGGAGAACTCCGCTGACTCCCCCTC
ACTCTTATAGGCCGTGATGGAGGTCGACGGCGCGCCAGGGGCCATGGTAGGAGGGGCGGTAGGTTCCAGC
CGCTTCTTCCGGTGCATCAGGAAGTCCCGCAGCCAGCTCTTGCAGTCCCGCATGGACACCATCTTGAAGA
AGGTGGTCA
